Addgene plasmid #129068: pET28aHisAviCD72cCTLD
Purpose: generation of biotinylated mouse CD72c CTLD protein using bacteria
Depositing lab: Takeshi Tsubata. Depositing organization: Institute of Science Tokyo.
Backbone
  Vector backbone: pET28a
  Vector type: Bacterial Expression
Growth in bacteria
  Bacterial resistance: Kanamycin, 50 μg/mL
  Growth temperature: 37°C
  Growth strain: DH5alpha
  Copy number: High Copy
Gene/Insert
  Gene/Insert name: CD72c
  Species: M. musculus (mouse)
  Entrez Gene: Cd72 (a.k.a. CD72c, Ly-19, Ly-32, Ly-m19, Lyb-2)
  Cloning method: Restriction Enzyme; 5′ cloning site Unknown (unknown if destroyed); 3′ cloning site Unknown (unknown if destroyed)
Terms and licenses: Academic/Nonprofit Terms; Industry Terms: Not Available to Industry
How to cite: pET28aHisAviCD72cCTLD was a gift from Takeshi Tsubata (Addgene plasmid # 129068 ; http://n2t.net/addgene:129068 ; RRID:Addgene_129068)
