[The description below was written by a language model from this plasmid's Addgene catalogue record and pLannotate feature annotations shown in this document.]
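Description:
pET28aHisAviCD72cCTLD is a bacterial expression plasmid built on the pET28a backbone, designed to produce the C-type lectin-like domain (CTLD) of the mouse CD72c allelic form of CD72 in E. coli in a form that can be biotinylated. It is selected with kanamycin through the aph(3')-Ia KanR gene and replicates from a ColE1/pBR322-type origin. The catalogue lists it as high copy, although the annotated rop gene and bom region are the pBR322-derived elements that normally moderate copy number in pET vectors. An f1 origin is also present. Short hits to TcR, an AmpR promoter fragment and a predicted E. coli ORF appear to be backbone remnants rather than functional elements.

The expression cassette is the standard pET arrangement: a T7 promoter followed by a lac operator and the T7 gene 10 ribosome binding site, with a plasmid-borne lacI gene supplying repressor, so that transcription depends on T7 RNA polymerase and is induced with IPTG. The reading frame begins with a short annotation partially matching a His-containing composite tag, which most likely corresponds to the N-terminal His tag named in the plasmid. This is followed by a thrombin cleavage site, an AviTag, and a roughly 350 nt Cd72 fragment corresponding to the CTLD. The AviTag is the substrate peptide for BirA biotin ligase, allowing site-specific attachment of a single biotin. A vector-derived His-tag sequence lies downstream of the insert before the T7 terminator, but the record does not state whether it is translated. The cloning sites are also not recorded.

The resulting His-purifiable, biotinylated CD72c CTLD suits streptavidin-based applications such as ligand-binding assays or multimerisation, though the record itself gives only protein production as the purpose.
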