Features (pLannotate 1.2.2; 22 found; start..end, strand, type, name):
    204..222     +  promoter       T7 promoter: promoter for bacteriophage T7 RNA polymerase
    223..247     +  protein_bind   lac operator: The lac repressor binds to the lac operator to inhibit transcription in E. coli. This inhibition can be relieved by adding lactose or isopropyl-β-D-thiogalactopyranoside (IPTG). lac repressor encoded by lacI
    262..284     +  RBS            RBS: efficient ribosome binding site from bacteriophage T7 gene 10 (Olins and Rangwala, 1989)
    297..313     +  CDS            capTEV™ (fragment): composite tag for in vivo biotinylation, TEV protease cleavage, and 6xHis tagging
    324..341     +  CDS            thrombin site: thrombin recognition and cleavage site
    348..392     +  CDS            AviTag™: peptide tag that allows for enzymatic biotinylation
    399..749     +  CDS            Cd72 (fragment): CD72_MOUSE - Also known as Ly-32, Ly32, Lyb-2. Experimental evidence at protein level: Swiss-Prot protein existence level 1. Plays a role in B-cell proliferation and differentiation. From Mus musculus (Mouse).
    793..810     +  CDS            9xHis (fragment): 9xHis affinity tag
    820..869     +  CDS            SET1 (fragment): solubility-enhancement tag derived from T7 phage gene 10B
    877..924     +  terminator     T7 terminator: transcription terminator for bacteriophage T7 RNA polymerase
    961..1389    +  rep_origin     f1 ori (sequence partly withheld): f1 bacteriophage origin of replication; arrow indicates direction of (+) strand synthesis
   1442..1499    +  promoter       AmpR promoter (fragment): bla
   1508..2323    -  CDS            KanR: aminoglycoside phosphotransferase; aph(3')-Ia; confers resistance to kanamycin in bacteria or G418 (Geneticin®) in eukaryotes
   2445..3033    +  rep_origin     ori: high-copy-number ColE1/pMB1/pBR322/pUC origin of replication
   3219..3358    -  misc_feature   bom: basis of mobility region from pBR322
   3460..3651    -  CDS            rop: Rop protein, which maintains plasmids at low copy number; rop
   3668..4048    +  CDS            YPB1_ECOLX: Protein predicted: Swiss-Prot protein existence level 4. From Escherichia coli.
   4120..4411    -  CDS            TcR (fragment): tetracycline efflux protein; tet; confers resistance to tetracycline
   4426..4447    -  protein_bind   CAP binding site: CAP binding activates transcription in the presence of cAMP. E. coli catabolite activator protein
   4460..5542    -  CDS            lacI: lac repressor; lacI; The lac repressor binds to the lac operator to inhibit transcription in E. coli. This inhibition can be relieved by adding lactose or isopropyl-β-D-thiogalactopyranoside (IPTG).
   5543..5620    -  promoter       lacI promoter: lacI
   5628..182     -  CDS            TcR (fragment) (across the origin): tetracycline efflux protein; tet; confers resistance to tetracycline
>Addgene plasmid #129068 | pET28aHisAviCD72cCTLD | addgene full sequence | sequence record 252114 | Addgene NGS Result
AGATGGCGCCCAACAGTCCCCCGGCCACGGGGCCTGCCACCATACCCACGCCGAAACAAGCGCTCATGAG
CCCGAAGTGGCGAGCCCGATCTTCCCCATCGGTGATGTCGGCGATATAGGCGCCAGCAACCGCACCTGTG
GCGCCGGTGATGCCGGCCACGATGCGTCCGGCGTAGAGGATCGAGATCTCGATCCCGCGAAATTAATACG
ACTCACTATAGGGGAATTGTGAGCGGATAACAATTCCCCTCTAGAAATAATTTTGTTTAACTTTAAGAAG
GAGATATACCATGTCCCATCATCATCATCATCACAGCAGCGGCCTGGTGCCGCGCGGCAGCCATAGTGGC
CTGAACGATATCTTCGAGGCTCAGAAAATCGAATGGCACGAACATATGTGTCCATGCGGATGGATTCCAT
ATCAGAAAAGGTGCTTTTACATCTCACATACCCTCAGAAGTCTGGAGGAAAGCCAAAAATACTGCACATC
TCTGTCCTCCAAATTGGCAGCATTCAATGACCCTCCTAAGTATTTCTATCAAGTTTCTCTGCCCAGCGGC
TTAGAGGAGTTGCTAGATCGTTTGAAGTCATATTGGATACAGGAGATGAGCAAGAAGTGGAGCTCATATT
GTGACATGATACAAATATATAACAAGAAGTGGGCAAGAACATTTTCCGAGTGTGCAGAGCTTCACCCCTG
CATTTGTGAGTTGGAGGCTTTCAGGTTTCCTGATGGGATCCATCTGAACTGAGAATTCGAGCTCCGTCGA
CAAGCTTGCGGCCGCACTCGAGCACCACCACCACCACCACTGAGATCCGGCTGCTAACAAAGCCCGAAAG
GAAGCTGAGTTGGCTGCTGCCACCGCTGAGCAATAACTAGCATAACCCCTTGGGGCCTCTAAACGGGTCT
TGAGGGGTTTTTTGCTGAAAGGAGGAACTATATCCGGATTGGCGAATGGG
[124 nt withheld, positions 961-1084]
C
[91 nt withheld, positions 1086-1176]
A
[49 nt withheld, positions 1178-1226]
CCTTTGACGTTGGAGTCCACGTTCTTT
[37 nt withheld, positions 1254-1290]
ACCCTATCTCGGTCTATTCTTTTGATTTATAAGGGATTTTGCCGATTTCGGCCTATTGGTTAAAAAATGA
GCTGATTTAACAAAAATTTAACGCGAATTTTAACAAAATATTAACGCTTACAATTTAGGTGGCACTTTTC
GGGGAAATGTGCGCGGAACCCCTATTTGTTTATTTTTCTAAATACATTCAAATATGTATCCGCTCATGAA
TTAATTCTTAGAAAAACTCATCGAGCATCAAATGAAACTGCAATTTATTCATATCAGGATTATCAATACC
ATATTTTTGAAAAAGCCGTTTCTGTAATGAAGGAGAAAACTCACCGAGGCAGTTCCATAGGATGGCAAGA
TCCTGGTATCGGTCTGCGATTCCGACTCGTCCAACATCAATACAACCTATTAATTTCCCCTCGTCAAAAA
TAAGGTTATCAAGTGAGAAATCACCATGAGTGACGACTGAATCCGGTGAGAATGGCAAAAGTTTATGCAT
TTCTTTCCAGACTTGTTCAACAGGCCAGCCATTACGCTCGTCATCAAAATCACTCGCATCAACCAAACCG
TTATTCATTCGTGATTGCGCCTGAGCGAGACGAAATACGCGATCGCTGTTAAAAGGACAATTACAAACAG
GAATCGAATGCAACCGGCGCAGGAACACTGCCAGCGCATCAACAATATTTTCACCTGAATCAGGATATTC
TTCTAATACCTGGAATGCTGTTTTCCCGGGGATCGCAGTGGTGAGTAACCATGCATCATCAGGAGTACGG
ATAAAATGCTTGATGGTCGGAAGAGGCATAAATTCCGTCAGCCAGTTTAGTCTGACCATCTCATCTGTAA
CATCATTGGCAACGCTACCTTTGCCATGTTTCAGAAACAACTCTGGCGCATCGGGCTTCCCATACAATCG
ATAGATTGTCGCACCTGATTGCCCGACATTATCGCGAGCCCATTTATACCCATATAAATCAGCATCCATG
TTGGAATTTAATCGCGGCCTAGAGCAAGACGTTTCCCGTTGAATATGGCTCATAACACCCCTTGTATTAC
TGTTTATGTAAGCAGACAGTTTTATTGTTCATGACCAAAATCCCTTAACGTGAGTTTTCGTTCCACTGAG
CGTCAGACCCCGTAGAAAAGATCAAAGGATCTTCTTGAGATCCTTTTTTTCTGCGCGTAATCTGCTGCTT
GCAAACAAAAAAACCACCGCTACCAGCGGTGGTTTGTTTGCCGGATCAAGAGCTACCAACTCTTTTTCCG
AAGGTAACTGGCTTCAGCAGAGCGCAGATACCAAATACTGTCCTTCTAGTGTAGCCGTAGTTAGGCCACC
ACTTCAAGAACTCTGTAGCACCGCCTACATACCTCGCTCTGCTAATCCTGTTACCAGTGGCTGCTGCCAG
TGGCGATAAGTCGTGTCTTACCGGGTTGGACTCAAGACGATAGTTACCGGATAAGGCGCAGCGGTCGGGC
TGAACGGGGGGTTCGTGCACACAGCCCAGCTTGGAGCGAACGACCTACACCGAACTGAGATACCTACAGC
GTGAGCTATGAGAAAGCGCCACGCTTCCCGAAGGGAGAAAGGCGGACAGGTATCCGGTAAGCGGCAGGGT
CGGAACAGGAGAGCGCACGAGGGAGCTTCCAGGGGGAAACGCCTGGTATCTTTATAGTCCTGTCGGGTTT
CGCCACCTCTGACTTGAGCGTCGATTTTTGTGATGCTCGTCAGGGGGGCGGAGCCTATGGAAAAACGCCA
GCAACGCGGCCTTTTTACGGTTCCTGGCCTTTTGCTGGCCTTTTGCTCACATGTTCTTTCCTGCGTTATC
CCCTGATTCTGTGGATAACCGTATTACCGCCTTTGAGTGAGCTGATACCGCTCGCCGCAGCCGAACGACC
GAGCGCAGCGAGTCAGTGAGCGAGGAAGCGGAAGAGCGCCTGATGCGGTATTTTCTCCTTACGCATCTGT
GCGGTATTTCACACCGCAATGGTGCACTCTCAGTACAATCTGCTCTGATGCCGCATAGTTAAGCCAGTAT
ACACTCCGCTATCGCTACGTGACTGGGTCATGGCTGCGCCCCGACACCCGCCAACACCCGCTGACGCGCC
CTGACGGGCTTGTCTGCTCCCGGCATCCGCTTACAGACAAGCTGTGACCGTCTCCGGGAGCTGCATGTGT
CAGAGGTTTTCACCGTCATCACCGAAACGCGCGAGGCAGCTGCGGTAAAGCTCATCAGCGTGGTCGTGAA
GCGATTCACAGATGTCTGCCTGTTCATCCGCGTCCAGCTCGTTGAGTTTCTCCAGAAGCGTTAATGTCTG
GCTTCTGATAAAGCGGGCCATGTTAAGGGCGGTTTTTTCCTGTTTGGTCACTGATGCCTCCGTGTAAGGG
GGATTTCTGTTCATGGGGGTAATGATACCGATGAAACGAGAGAGGATGCTCACGATACGGGTTACTGATG
ATGAACATGCCCGGTTACTGGAACGTTGTGAGGGTAAACAACTGGCGGTATGGATGCGGCGGGACCAGAG
AAAAATCACTCAGGGTCAATGCCAGCGCTTCGTTAATACAGATGTAGGTGTTCCACAGGGTAGCCAGCAG
CATCCTGCGATGCAGATCCGGAACATAATGGTGCAGGGCGCTGACTTCCGCGTTTCCAGACTTTACGAAA
CACGGAAACCGAAGACCATTCATGTTGTTGCTCAGGTCGCAGACGTTTTGCAGCAGCAGTCGCTTCACGT
TCGCTCGCGTATCGGTGATTCATTCTGCTAACCAGTAAGGCAACCCCGCCAGCCTAGCCGGGTCCTCAAC
GACAGGAGCACGATCATGCGCACCCGTGGGGCCGCCATGCCGGCGATAATGGCCTGCTTCTCGCCGAAAC
GTTTGGTGGCGGGACCAGTGACGAAGGCTTGAGCGAGGGCGTGCAAGATTCCGAATACCGCAAGCGACAG
GCCGATCATCGTCGCGCTCCAGCGAAAGCGGTCCTCGCCGAAAATGACCCAGAGCGCTGCCGGCACCTGT
CCTACGAGTTGCATGATAAAGAAGACAGTCATAAGTGCGGCGACGATAGTCATGCCCCGCGCCCACCGGA
AGGAGCTGACTGGGTTGAAGGCTCTCAAGGGCATCGGTCGAGATCCCGGTGCCTAATGAGTGAGCTAACT
TACATTAATTGCGTTGCGCTCACTGCCCGCTTTCCAGTCGGGAAACCTGTCGTGCCAGCTGCATTAATGA
ATCGGCCAACGCGCGGGGAGAGGCGGTTTGCGTATTGGGCGCCAGGGTGGTTTTTCTTTTCACCAGTGAG
ACGGGCAACAGCTGATTGCCCTTCACCGCCTGGCCCTGAGAGAGTTGCAGCAAGCGGTCCACGCTGGTTT
GCCCCAGCAGGCGAAAATCCTGTTTGATGGTGGTTAACGGCGGGATATAACATGAGCTGTCTTCGGTATC
GTCGTATCCCACTACCGAGATATCCGCACCAACGCGCAGCCCGGACTCGGTAATGGCGCGCATTGCGCCC
AGCGCCATCTGATCGTTGGCAACCAGCATCGCAGTGGGAACGATGCCCTCATTCAGCATTTGCATGGTTT
GTTGAAAACCGGACATGGCACTCCAGTCGCCTTCCCGTTCCGCTATCGGCTGAATTTGATTGCGAGTGAG
ATATTTATGCCAGCCAGCCAGACGCAGACGCGCCGAGACAGAACTTAATGGGCCCGCTAACAGCGCGATT
TGCTGGTGACCCAATGCGACCAGATGCTCCACGCCCAGTCGCGTACCGTCTTCATGGGAGAAAATAATAC
TGTTGATGGGTGTCTGGTCAGAGACATCAAGAAATAACGCCGGAACATTAGTGCAGGCAGCTTCCACAGC
AATGGCATCCTGGTCATCCAGCGGATAGTTAATGATCAGCCCACTGACGCGTTGCGCGAGAAGATTGTGC
ACCGCCGCTTTACAGGCTTCGACGCCGCTTCGTTCTACCATCGACACCACCACGCTGGCACCCAGTTGAT
CGGCGCGAGATTTAATCGCCGCGACAATTTGCGACGGCGCGTGCAGGGCCAGACTGGAGGTGGCAACGCC
AATCAGCAACGACTGTTTGCCCGCCAGTTGTTGTGCCACGCGGTTGGGAATGTAATTCAGCTCCGCCATC
GCCGCTTCCACTTTTTCCCGCGTTTTCGCAGAAACGTGGCTGGCCTGGTTCACCACGCGGGAAACGGTCT
GATAAGAGACACCGGCATACTCTGCGACATCGTATAACGTTACTGGTTTCACATTCACCACCCTGAATTG
ACTCTCTTCCGGGCGCTATCATGCCATACCGCGAAAGGTTTTGCGCCATTCGATGGTGTCCGGGATCTCG
ACGCTCTCCCTTATGCGACTCCTGCATTAGGAAGCAGCCCAGTAGTAGGTTGAGGCCGTTGAGCACCGCC
GCCGCAAGGAATGGTGCATGCAAGG
